Addgene plasmid #103137: pcDNA3.1-GcACR_457-EYFP
Purpose: Anion channelrhodopsin from Geminigera cryophila (CCMP2564) for expression in mammalian cells
Depositing lab: John Spudich. Depositing organization: University of Texas Health Science Center at Houston. Publication: The Expanding Family of Natural Anion Channelrhodopsins Reveals Large Variations in Kinetics, Conductance, and Spectral Sensitivity. Govorunova EG, Sineshchekov OA, Rodarte EM, Janz R, Morelle O, Melkonian M, Wong GK, Spudich JL. Sci Rep. 2017 Mar 3;7:43358. doi: 10.1038/srep43358. PubMed 28256618.
Backbone
  Vector backbone: pcDNA3.1
  Backbone manufacturer: Invitrogen
  Backbone size w/o insert (bp): 6217
  Total vector size (bp): 7900
  Modifications to backbone: EYFP was cloned between NotI and XbaI sites
  Vector type: Mammalian Expression
Growth in bacteria
  Bacterial resistance: Ampicillin, 100 μg/mL
  Growth temperature: 37°C
  Growth strain: DH5alpha
  Copy number: High Copy
Gene/Insert
  Gene/Insert name: Anion channelrhodopsin GcACR_457
  Species: Geminigera cryophila
  Insert size (bp): 948
  Mutation: human codon optimized
  GenBank ID: KX879674
  Promoter: CMV
  Tag / fusion protein: EYFP (C terminal on backbone)
  Cloning method: Restriction Enzyme; 5′ cloning site BamHI (not destroyed); 3′ cloning site NotI (not destroyed)
  Sequencing primers: 5′ T7
Terms and licenses: Academic/Nonprofit Terms; Industry Terms: Not Available to Industry
How to cite: pcDNA3.1-GcACR_457-EYFP was a gift from John Spudich (Addgene plasmid # 103137 ; http://n2t.net/addgene:103137 ; RRID:Addgene_103137)
