[The description below was written by a language model from this plasmid's Addgene catalogue record and the feature table of its GenBank file.]
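Description:
pcDNA3.1-GcACR_457-EYFP is a mammalian expression plasmid built on the Invitrogen pcDNA3.1 backbone, with a recorded total size of about 7.9 kb. It is propagated in E. coli as a high-copy plasmid under ampicillin selection. The backbone was modified by placing an EYFP coding sequence between the NotI and XbaI sites, so that an open reading frame cloned upstream in frame receives a C-terminal yellow fluorescent tag.

The insert is a 948 bp, human codon-optimized sequence encoding GcACR_457, a natural anion channelrhodopsin from the cryptophyte alga Geminigera cryophila (strain CCMP2564). It was cloned between BamHI and NotI, both of which remain intact, and is transcribed from the CMV promoter to give strong constitutive expression of the GcACR_457-EYFP fusion in transfected mammalian cells. Anion channelrhodopsins are light-gated channels that conduct anions, and the EYFP tag allows expressing cells to be identified and the protein's localization to be checked by fluorescence. The record supports use in heterologous expression to characterize the channel, in the context of a survey comparing kinetics, conductance and spectral sensitivity across this protein family. Such channels are of general interest as optogenetic tools for light-driven inhibition.

The held sequence record covers only 948 bp, matching the insert length rather than the whole plasmid. Its sole annotation is a short Kozak-like consensus match in the middle of the sequence, most likely an automated pattern hit rather than a functional start site. Backbone elements other than those named in the catalogue fields are not documented in the record.
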