LOCUS       Exported 948 bp ds-DNA linear SYN 14-JUN-2021
DEFINITION  Anion channelrhodopsin from Geminigera cryophila (CCMP2564) for
            expression in mammalian cells.
ACCESSION   .
VERSION     .
KEYWORDS    pcDNA3.1-GcACR_457-EYFP
SOURCE      synthetic DNA construct
  ORGANISM  synthetic DNA construct
REFERENCE   1 (bases 1 to 948)
  AUTHORS   Govorunova EG, Sineshchekov OA, Rodarte EM, Janz R, Morelle O,
            Melkonian M, Wong GK, Spudich JL
  TITLE     The Expanding Family of Natural Anion Channelrhodopsins Reveals
            Large Variations in Kinetics, Conductance, and Spectral Sensitivity.
  JOURNAL   Sci Rep. 2017 Mar 3;7:43358. doi: 10.1038/srep43358.
  PUBMED    28256618
REFERENCE   2 (bases 1 to 948)
  AUTHORS   .
  TITLE     Direct Submission
  JOURNAL   Exported Jun 14, 2021 from SnapGene Server 1.1.58
            http://www.snapgene.com
FEATURES             Location/Qualifiers
     source          1..948
                     /organism="synthetic DNA construct"
                     /mol_type="other DNA"
     regulatory      490..499
                     /regulatory_class="other"
                     /note="vertebrate consensus sequence for strong initiation
                     of translation (Kozak, 1987)"
ORIGIN
        1 atgtccgcct gcccccccag gacacccaga tacggcaaca tgtccgctgc cgacaagagg
       61 gccgagtacc tgcagaaggt catcgacctg agccctgaga tctatggcag ctacgccagg
      121 gacaacgccg agtgcctcgc catgagcgtg gtcaccatgc ctttcgtgaa gatcacccag
      181 ctgtgtatgg ccgtgatgag cgcctgccag gtcctgttca tgatcagcag agcccccaga
      241 gtgccctggg aggccatcta tctccccgcc accgagatga tcagctacag cctggccttc
      301 ttcggccagg gatatgtgag gctggccaat ggcaaagtgc tgccctggtg cagaatggcc
      361 gcctggctgt gcacctgtcc cattatgctg ggcctggtgt ccaacatggc cctcatcaag
      421 tacaagagcc agcccctgaa ccccatgatg atcgccgcct ccatcatcag gacagtgttc
      481 ggcatctccg ccaccatggc cgaaaccaac gacgtgatct ggacccactt tttcttcgcc
      541 ttcgtgtgct tcattttcga gatgtcctgc gccttcgcca tcttcgccct gaccatcgac
      601 gacttccagc agattggcag ccctctggcc atgaaagtgg tgaagaggct gtacctgctg
      661 aggatggtgt tcttcggcac ctggagctgc tttcccatcc tgtggatcat cagcagcacc
      721 tacatgtgcg tgatcgacga gaacgctagc gctctgctct acctggtggc cgatatctcc
      781 tgcaagaact gctacggcct gctgctgtgg agcaccacct ggggcctgct gaacggcaag
      841 tgggacagag agtatgccag gaacagggac gaagccggca tgctcatgga gaccgatgag
      901 aagcagggcg tgatcgagcc tcccaaagag aacttcgacg tgaagctg
//
