>Addgene plasmid #103137 | pcDNA3.1-GcACR_457-EYFP | depositor partial sequence | sequence record 195328 | EYFP
GTGAGCAAGGGCGAGGAGCTGTTCACCGGGGTGGTGCCCATCCTGGTCGAGCTGGACGGCGACGTAAACG
GCCACAAGTTCAGCGTGTCCGGCGAGGGCGAGGGCGATGCCACCTACGGCAAGCTGACCCTGAAGTTCAT
CTGCACCACCGGCAAGCTGCCCGTGCCCTGGCCCACCCTCGTGACCACCTTCGGCTACGGCCTGCAGTGC
TTCGCCCGCTACCCCGACCACATGAAGCAGCACGACTTCTTCAAGTCCGCCATGCCCGAAGGCTACGTCC
AGGAGCGCACCATCTTCTTCAAGGACGACGGCAACTACAAGACCCGCGCCGAGGTGAAGTTCGAGGGCGA
CACCCTGGTGAACCGCATCGAGCTGAAGGGCATCGACTTCAAGGAGGACGGCAACATCCTGGGGCACAAG
CTGGAGTACAACTACAACAGCCACAACGTCTATATCATGGCCGACAAGCAGAAGAACGGCATCAAGGTGA
ACTTCAAGATCCGCCACAACATCGAGGACGGCAGCGTGCAGCTCGCCGACCACTACCAGCAGAACACCCC
CATCGGCGACGGCCCCGTGCTGCTGCCCGACAACCACTACCTGAGCTACCAGTCCGCCCTGAGCAAAGAC
CCCAACGAGAAGCGCGATCACATGGTCCTGCTGGAGTTCGTGACCGCCGCCGGGATCACTCTCGGCATGG
ACGAGCTGTACAAGTAA
