LOCUS       Exported 7131 bp ds-DNA circular SYN 13-MAY-2021
DEFINITION  Anion channelrhodopsin from Geminigera cryophila (CCMP2564) for
            expression in mammalian cells.
ACCESSION   .
VERSION     .
KEYWORDS    pcDNA3.1-GcACR_457-EYFP
SOURCE      synthetic DNA construct
  ORGANISM  synthetic DNA construct
REFERENCE   1 (bases 1 to 7131)
  AUTHORS   Govorunova EG, Sineshchekov OA, Rodarte EM, Janz R, Morelle O,
            Melkonian M, Wong GK, Spudich JL
  TITLE     The Expanding Family of Natural Anion Channelrhodopsins Reveals
            Large Variations in Kinetics, Conductance, and Spectral Sensitivity.
  JOURNAL   Sci Rep. 2017 Mar 3;7:43358. doi: 10.1038/srep43358.
  PUBMED    28256618
REFERENCE   2 (bases 1 to 7131)
  AUTHORS   .
  TITLE     Direct Submission
  JOURNAL   Exported May 13, 2021 from SnapGene Server 1.1.58
            http://www.snapgene.com
FEATURES             Location/Qualifiers
     source          1..7131
                     /organism="synthetic DNA construct"
                     /mol_type="other DNA"
     primer_bind     135..152
                     /label=BGH-rev
                     /note="Bovine growth hormone terminator, reverse primer.
                     Also called BGH reverse"
     CDS             complement(175..192)
                     /codon_start=1
                     /product="6xHis affinity tag"
                     /label=6xHis
                     /translation="HHHHHH"
     CDS             complement(202..243)
                     /codon_start=1
                     /product="epitope tag from simian virus 5"
                     /label=V5 tag
                     /translation="GKPIPNPLLGLDST"
     CDS             complement(273..989)
                     /codon_start=1
                     /product="enhanced YFP"
                     /label=EYFP
                     /note="mammalian codon-optimized"
                     /translation="VSKGEELFTGVVPILVELDGDVNGHKFSVSGEGEGDATYGKLTLK
                     FICTTGKLPVPWPTLVTTFGYGLQCFARYPDHMKQHDFFKSAMPEGYVQERTIFFKDDG
                     NYKTRAEVKFEGDTLVNRIELKGIDFKEDGNILGHKLEYNYNSHNVYIMADKQKNGIKV
                     NFKIRHNIEDGSVQLADHYQQNTPIGDGPVLLPDNHYLSYQSALSKDPNEKRDHMVLLE
                     FVTAAGITLGMDELYK"
     primer_bind     complement(318..339)
                     /label=EGFP-C
                     /note="EGFP, forward primer"
     primer_bind     667..686
                     /label=EXFP-R
                     /note="For distinguishing EGFP variants, reverse primer"
     primer_bind     926..947
                     /label=EGFP-N
                     /note="EGFP, reverse primer"
     regulatory      1448..1457
                     /regulatory_class="other"
                     /note="vertebrate consensus sequence for strong initiation
                     of translation (Kozak, 1987)"
     primer_bind     complement(1990..2009)
                     /label=T7
                     /note="T7 promoter, forward primer"
     promoter        complement(1991..2009)
                     /label=T7 promoter
                     /note="promoter for bacteriophage T7 RNA polymerase"
     promoter        complement(2054..2257)
                     /label=CMV promoter
                     /note="human cytomegalovirus (CMV) immediate early
                     promoter"
     primer_bind     complement(2083..2103)
                     /label=CMV-F
                     /note="Human CMV immediate early promoter, forward primer"
     enhancer        2258..2637
                     /label=CMV enhancer
                     /note="human cytomegalovirus immediate early enhancer"
     primer_bind     2809..2828
                     /label=pRS-marker
                     /note="pRS vectors, use to sequence yeast selectable
                     marker"
     promoter        2903..3007
                     /gene="bla"
                     /label=AmpR promoter
     CDS             3008..3868
                     /codon_start=1
                     /gene="bla"
                     /product="beta-lactamase"
                     /label=AmpR
                     /note="confers resistance to ampicillin, carbenicillin, and
                     related antibiotics"
                     /translation="MSIQHFRVALIPFFAAFCLPVFAHPETLVKVKDAEDQLGARVGYI
                     ELDLNSGKILESFRPEERFPMMSTFKVLLCGAVLSRIDAGQEQLGRRIHYSQNDLVEYS
                     PVTEKHLTDGMTVRELCSAAITMSDNTAANLLLTTIGGPKELTAFLHNMGDHVTRLDRW
                     EPELNEAIPNDERDTTMPVAMATTLRKLLTGELLTLASRQQLIDWMEADKVAGPLLRSA
                     LPAGWFIADKSGAGERGSRGIIAALGPDGKPSRIVVIYTTGSQATMDERNRQIAEIGAS
                     LIKHW"
     primer_bind     complement(3226..3245)
                     /label=Amp-R
                     /note="Ampicillin resistance gene, reverse primer"
     rep_origin      4039..4627
                     /direction=RIGHT
                     /label=ori
                     /note="high-copy-number ColE1/pMB1/pBR322/pUC origin of
                     replication"
     primer_bind     4528..4547
                     /label=pBR322ori-F
                     /note="pBR322 origin, forward primer"
     primer_bind     4781..4798
                     /label=L4440
                     /note="L4440 vector, forward primer"
     protein_bind    4915..4936
                     /label=CAP binding site
                     /bound_moiety="E. coli catabolite activator protein"
                     /note="CAP binding activates transcription in the presence
                     of cAMP."
     promoter        4951..4981
                     /label=lac promoter
                     /note="promoter for the E. coli lac operon"
     protein_bind    4989..5005
                     /label=lac operator
                     /bound_moiety="lac repressor encoded by lacI"
                     /note="The lac repressor binds to the lac operator to
                     inhibit transcription in E. coli. This inhibition can be
                     relieved by adding lactose or
                     isopropyl-beta-D-thiogalactopyranoside (IPTG)."
     primer_bind     4994..5016
                     /label=M13/pUC Reverse
                     /note="In lacZ gene"
     primer_bind     5013..5029
                     /label=M13 rev
                     /note="common sequencing primer, one of multiple similar
                     variants"
     primer_bind     5013..5029
                     /label=M13 Reverse
                     /note="In lacZ gene. Also called M13-rev"
     polyA_signal    5078..5199
                     /label=SV40 poly(A) signal
                     /note="SV40 polyadenylation signal"
     primer_bind     complement(5089..5108)
                     /label=EBV-rev
                     /note="SV40 polyA terminator, reverse primer"
     primer_bind     5143..5162
                     /label=SV40pA-R
                     /note="SV40 polyA, reverse primer"
     CDS             complement(5375..6169)
                     /codon_start=1
                     /gene="aph(3')-II (or nptII)"
                     /product="aminoglycoside phosphotransferase from Tn5"
                     /label=NeoR/KanR
                     /note="confers resistance to neomycin, kanamycin, and G418
                     (Geneticin(R))"
                     /translation="MIEQDGLHAGSPAAWVERLFGYDWAQQTIGCSDAAVFRLSAQGRP
                     VLFVKTDLSGALNELQDEAARLSWLATTGVPCAAVLDVVTEAGRDWLLLGEVPGQDLLS
                     SHLAPAEKVSIMADAMRRLHTLDPATCPFDHQAKHRIERARTRMEAGLVDQDDLDEEHQ
                     GLAPAELFARLKARMPDGEDLVVTHGDACLPNIMVENGRFSGFIDCGRLGVADRYQDIA
                     LATRDIAEELGGEWADRFLVLYGIAAPDSQRIAFYRLLDEFF"
     primer_bind     complement(5486..5505)
                     /label=Neo-F
                     /note="Neomycin resistance gene, forward primer"
     primer_bind     6096..6115
                     /label=Neo-R
                     /note="Neomycin resistance gene, reverse primer"
     promoter        complement(6236..6565)
                     /label=SV40 promoter
                     /note="SV40 enhancer and early promoter"
     rep_origin      6250..6385
                     /label=SV40 ori
                     /note="SV40 origin of replication"
     primer_bind     complement(6304..6323)
                     /label=SV40pro-F
                     /note="SV40 promoter/origin, forward primer"
     primer_bind     6550..6570
                     /label=pBABE 3'
                     /note="SV40 enhancer, reverse primer for pBABE vectors"
     rep_origin      complement(6579..7007)
                     /direction=LEFT
                     /label=f1 ori
                     /note="f1 bacteriophage origin of replication; arrow
                     indicates direction of (+) strand synthesis"
     primer_bind     complement(6689..6710)
                     /label=F1ori-F
                     /note="F1 origin, forward primer"
     primer_bind     6901..6920
                     /label=F1ori-R
                     /note="F1 origin, reverse primer"
     polyA_signal    7053..146
                     /label=bGH poly(A) signal
                     /note="bovine growth hormone polyadenylation signal"
ORIGIN
        1 ccccagaata gaatgacacc tactcagaca atgcgatgca atttcctcat tttattagga
       61 aaggacagtg ggagtggcac cttccagggt caaggaaggc acgggggagg ggcaaacaac
      121 agatggctgg caactagaag gcacagtcga ggctgatcag cgggtttaaa ctcaatggtg
      181 atggtgatga tgaccggtac gcgtagaatc gagaccgagg agagggttag ggataggctt
      241 accttcgaac cgcgggccct ctagagcata tgttacttgt acagctcgtc catgccgaga
      301 gtgatcccgg cggcggtcac gaactccagc aggaccatgt gatcgcgctt ctcgttgggg
      361 tctttgctca gggcggactg gtagctcagg tagtggttgt cgggcagcag cacggggccg
      421 tcgccgatgg gggtgttctg ctggtagtgg tcggcgagct gcacgctgcc gtcctcgatg
      481 ttgtggcgga tcttgaagtt caccttgatg ccgttcttct gcttgtcggc catgatatag
      541 acgttgtggc tgttgtagtt gtactccagc ttgtgcccca ggatgttgcc gtcctccttg
      601 aagtcgatgc ccttcagctc gatgcggttc accagggtgt cgccctcgaa cttcacctcg
      661 gcgcgggtct tgtagttgcc gtcgtccttg aagaagatgg tgcgctcctg gacgtagcct
      721 tcgggcatgg cggacttgaa gaagtcgtgc tgcttcatgt ggtcggggta gcgggcgaag
      781 cactgcaggc cgtagccgaa ggtggtcacg agggtgggcc agggcacggg cagcttgccg
      841 gtggtgcaga tgaacttcag ggtcagcttg ccgtaggtgg catcgccctc gccctcgccg
      901 gacacgctga acttgtggcc gtttacgtcg ccgtccagct cgaccaggat gggcaccacc
      961 ccggtgaaca gctcctcgcc cttgctcacg gcggccgcca gcttcacgtc gaagttctct
     1021 ttgggaggct cgatcacgcc ctgcttctca tcggtctcca tgagcatgcc ggcttcgtcc
     1081 ctgttcctgg catactctct gtcccacttg ccgttcagca ggccccaggt ggtgctccac
     1141 agcagcaggc cgtagcagtt cttgcaggag atatcggcca ccaggtagag cagagcgcta
     1201 gcgttctcgt cgatcacgca catgtaggtg ctgctgatga tccacaggat gggaaagcag
     1261 ctccaggtgc cgaagaacac catcctcagc aggtacagcc tcttcaccac tttcatggcc
     1321 agagggctgc caatctgctg gaagtcgtcg atggtcaggg cgaagatggc gaaggcgcag
     1381 gacatctcga aaatgaagca cacgaaggcg aagaaaaagt gggtccagat cacgtcgttg
     1441 gtttcggcca tggtggcgga gatgccgaac actgtcctga tgatggaggc ggcgatcatc
     1501 atggggttca ggggctggct cttgtacttg atgagggcca tgttggacac caggcccagc
     1561 ataatgggac aggtgcacag ccaggcggcc attctgcacc agggcagcac tttgccattg
     1621 gccagcctca catatccctg gccgaagaag gccaggctgt agctgatcat ctcggtggcg
     1681 gggagataga tggcctccca gggcactctg ggggctctgc tgatcatgaa caggacctgg
     1741 caggcgctca tcacggccat acacagctgg gtgatcttca cgaaaggcat ggtgaccacg
     1801 ctcatggcga ggcactcggc gttgtccctg gcgtagctgc catagatctc agggctcagg
     1861 tcgatgacct tctgcaggta ctcggccctc ttgtcggcag cggacatgtt gccgtatctg
     1921 ggtgtcctgg gggggcaggc ggacatggat ccgagctcgg taccaagctt aactagccag
     1981 cttgggtctc cctatagtga gtcgtattaa tttcgataag ccagtaagca gtgggttctc
     2041 tagttagcca gagagctctg cttatataga cctcccaccg tacacgccta ccgcccattt
     2101 gcgtcaatgg ggcggagttg ttacgacatt ttggaaagtc ccgttgattt tggtgccaaa
     2161 acaaactccc attgacgtca atggggtgga gacttggaaa tccccgtgag tcaaaccgct
     2221 atccacgccc attgatgtac tgccaaaacc gcatcaccat ggtaatagcg atgactaata
     2281 cgtagatgta ctgccaagta ggaaagtccc ataaggtcat gtactgggca taatgccagg
     2341 cgggccattt accgtcattg acgtcaatag ggggcgtact tggcatatga tacacttgat
     2401 gtactgccaa gtgggcagtt taccgtaaat actccaccca ttgacgtcaa tggaaagtcc
     2461 ctattggcgt tactatggga acatacgtca ttattgacgt caatgggcgg gggtcgttgg
     2521 gcggtcagcc aggcgggcca tttaccgtaa gttatgtaac gcggaactcc atatatgggc
     2581 tatgaactaa tgaccccgta attgattact attaataact agtcaataat caatgtcaac
     2641 gcgtatatct ggcccgtaca tcgcgaagca gcgcaaaacg cctaacccta agcagattct
     2701 tcatgcaatt gtcggtcaag ccttgccttg ttgtagctta aattttgctc gcgcactact
     2761 cagcgacctc caacacacaa gcagggagca gatactggct taactatgcg gcatcagagc
     2821 agattgtact gagagtgcac cataggggat cgggagatct cccgatccgt cgacgtcagg
     2881 tggcactttt cggggaaatg tgcgcggaac ccctatttgt ttatttttct aaatacattc
     2941 aaatatgtat ccgctcatga gacaataacc ctgataaatg cttcaataat attgaaaaag
     3001 gaagagtatg agtattcaac atttccgtgt cgcccttatt cccttttttg cggcattttg
     3061 ccttcctgtt tttgctcacc cagaaacgct ggtgaaagta aaagatgctg aagatcagtt
     3121 gggtgcacga gtgggttaca tcgaactgga tctcaacagc ggtaagatcc ttgagagttt
     3181 tcgccccgaa gaacgttttc caatgatgag cacttttaaa gttctgctat gtggcgcggt
     3241 attatcccgt attgacgccg ggcaagagca actcggtcgc cgcatacact attctcagaa
     3301 tgacttggtt gagtactcac cagtcacaga aaagcatctt acggatggca tgacagtaag
     3361 agaattatgc agtgctgcca taaccatgag tgataacact gcggccaact tacttctgac
     3421 aacgatcgga ggaccgaagg agctaaccgc ttttttgcac aacatggggg atcatgtaac
     3481 tcgccttgat cgttgggaac cggagctgaa tgaagccata ccaaacgacg agcgtgacac
     3541 cacgatgcct gtagcaatgg caacaacgtt gcgcaaacta ttaactggcg aactacttac
     3601 tctagcttcc cggcaacaat taatagactg gatggaggcg gataaagttg caggaccact
     3661 tctgcgctcg gcccttccgg ctggctggtt tattgctgat aaatctggag ccggtgagcg
     3721 tgggtctcgc ggtatcattg cagcactggg gccagatggt aagccctccc gtatcgtagt
     3781 tatctacacg acggggagtc aggcaactat ggatgaacga aatagacaga tcgctgagat
     3841 aggtgcctca ctgattaagc attggtaact gtcagaccaa gtttactcat atatacttta
     3901 gattgattta aaacttcatt tttaatttaa aaggatctag gtgaagatcc tttttgataa
     3961 tctcatgacc aaaatccctt aacgtgagtt ttcgttccac tgagcgtcag accccgtaga
     4021 aaagatcaaa ggatcttctt gagatccttt ttttctgcgc gtaatctgct gcttgcaaac
     4081 aaaaaaacca ccgctaccag cggtggtttg tttgccggat caagagctac caactctttt
     4141 tccgaaggta actggcttca gcagagcgca gataccaaat actgttcttc tagtgtagcc
     4201 gtagttaggc caccacttca agaactctgt agcaccgcct acatacctcg ctctgctaat
     4261 cctgttacca gtggctgctg ccagtggcga taagtcgtgt cttaccgggt tggactcaag
     4321 acgatagtta ccggataagg cgcagcggtc gggctgaacg gggggttcgt gcacacagcc
     4381 cagcttggag cgaacgacct acaccgaact gagataccta cagcgtgagc tatgagaaag
     4441 cgccacgctt cccgaaggga gaaaggcgga caggtatccg gtaagcggca gggtcggaac
     4501 aggagagcgc acgagggagc ttccaggggg aaacgcctgg tatctttata gtcctgtcgg
     4561 gtttcgccac ctctgacttg agcgtcgatt tttgtgatgc tcgtcagggg ggcggagcct
     4621 atggaaaaac gccagcaacg cggccttttt acggttcctg gccttttgct ggccttttgc
     4681 tcacatgttc tttcctgcgt tatcccctga ttctgtggat aaccgtatta ccgcctttga
     4741 gtgagctgat accgctcgcc gcagccgaac gaccgagcgc agcgagtcag tgagcgagga
     4801 agcggaagag cgcccaatac gcaaaccgcc tctccccgcg cgttggccga ttcattaatg
     4861 cagctggcac gacaggtttc ccgactggaa agcgggcagt gagcgcaacg caattaatgt
     4921 gagttagctc actcattagg caccccaggc tttacacttt atgcttccgg ctcgtatgtt
     4981 gtgtggaatt gtgagcggat aacaatttca cacaggaaac agctatgacc atgattacgc
     5041 caagctctag ctagaggtcg acggtataca gacatgataa gatacattga tgagtttgga
     5101 caaaccacaa ctagaatgca gtgaaaaaaa tgctttattt gtgaaatttg tgatgctatt
     5161 gctttatttg taaccattat aagctgcaat aaacaagttg gggtgggcga agaactccag
     5221 catgagatcc ccgcgctgga ggatcatcca gccggcgtcc cggaaaacga ttccgaagcc
     5281 caacctttca tagaaggcgg cggtggaatc gaaatctcgt gatggcaggt tgggcgtcgc
     5341 ttggtcggtc atttcgcgaa ccccagagtc ccgctcagaa gaactcgtca agaaggcgat
     5401 agaaggcgat gcgctgcgaa tcgggagcgg cgataccgta aagcacgagg aagcggtcag
     5461 cccattcgcc gccaagctct tcagcaatat cacgggtagc caacgctatg tcctgatagc
     5521 ggtccgccac acccagccgg ccacagtcga tgaatccaga aaagcggcca ttttccacca
     5581 tgatattcgg caagcaggca tcgccatggg tcacgacgag atcctcgccg tcgggcatgc
     5641 gcgccttgag cctggcgaac agttcggctg gcgcgagccc ctgatgctct tcgtccagat
     5701 catcctgatc gacaagaccg gcttccatcc gagtacgtgc tcgctcgatg cgatgtttcg
     5761 cttggtggtc gaatgggcag gtagccggat caagcgtatg cagccgccgc attgcatcag
     5821 ccatgatgga tactttctcg gcaggagcaa ggtgagatga caggagatcc tgccccggca
     5881 cttcgcccaa tagcagccag tcccttcccg cttcagtgac aacgtcgagc acagctgcgc
     5941 aaggaacgcc cgtcgtggcc agccacgata gccgcgctgc ctcgtcctgc agttcattca
     6001 gggcaccgga caggtcggtc ttgacaaaaa gaaccgggcg cccctgcgct gacagccgga
     6061 acacggcggc atcagagcag ccgattgtct gttgtgccca gtcatagccg aatagcctct
     6121 ccacccaagc ggccggagaa cctgcgtgca atccatcttg ttcaatcatg cgaaacgatc
     6181 ctcatcctgt ctcttgatca gatccgaaaa tggatataca agctcccggg agctttttgc
     6241 aaaagcctag gcctccaaaa aagcctcctc actacttctg gaatagctca gaggcagagg
     6301 cggcctcggc ctctgcataa ataaaaaaaa ttagtcagcc atggggcgga gaatgggcgg
     6361 aactgggcgg agttaggggc gggatgggcg gagttagggg cgggactatg gttgctgact
     6421 aattgagatg catgctttgc atacttctgc ctgctgggga gcctggggac tttccacacc
     6481 tggttgctga ctaattgaga tgcatgcttt gcatacttct gcctgctggg gagcctgggg
     6541 actttccaca ccctaactga cacacattcc acagaattaa ttcgcgttaa atttttgtta
     6601 aatcagctca ttttttaacc aataggccga aatcggcaaa atcccttata aatcaaaaga
     6661 atagaccgag atagggttga gtgttgttcc agtttggaac aagagtccac tattaaagaa
     6721 cgtggactcc aacgtcaaag gnnnnnnnnn nnnnnnnnnn nnnnnnnnnn nnnnnnnnnn
     6781 nnnnnnnnnn tnnnnnnnnn nnnnnnnnnn nnnnnnnnnn nnnnnnnnnn nnnnnnnnnn
     6841 nnnnnnnnnn nnnnnnnnnn nnnnnnnnnn nnnnnnnnnn nngnnnnnnn nnnnnnnnnn
     6901 nnnnnnnnnn nnnnnnnnnn nnnnnnnnnn nnnnnnnnnn nnnnnnnnnn nnnnnnnnnn
     6961 nnnnnnnnnn nnnnnnnnnn nnnnnnnnnn nnnnnnnnnn nnnnnnnggg gataccccct
     7021 agagccccag ctggttcttt ccgcctcaga agccatagag cccaccgcat ccccagcatg
     7081 cctgctattg tcttcccaat cctccccctt gctgtcctgc cccaccccac c
//
